Addgene plasmid #10953: pEGFP-TRAIL
Depositing lab: Bingliang Fang. Depositing organization: University of Texas MD Anderson Cancer Center. Publication: Antitumor activity and bystander effects of the tumor necrosis factor-related apoptosis-inducing ligand (TRAIL) gene. Kagawa S, He C, Gu J, Koch P, Rha SJ, Roth JA, Curley SA, Stephens LC, Fang B. Cancer Res. 2001 Apr 15. 61(8):3330-8. PubMed 11309289.
Backbone
  Vector backbone: pEGFP-C3
  Backbone size w/o insert (bp): 4727
  Vector type: Mammalian Expression
  Selectable markers: Neomycin (select with G418)
Growth in bacteria
  Bacterial resistance: Kanamycin, 50 μg/mL
  Growth temperature: 37°C
  Growth strain: DH5alpha
  Copy number: High Copy
Gene/Insert
  Gene/Insert name: Tumor necrosis factor alpha related apoptosis inducing ligand (alt name: TRAIL)
  Species: H. sapiens (human)
  Insert size (bp): 836
  Mutation: NA
  Entrez Gene: TNFSF10 (a.k.a. APO2L, Apo-2L, CD253, TANCR, TL2, TNLG6A, TRAIL)
  Tag / fusion protein: GFP (N terminal on backbone)
  Cloning method: Restriction Enzyme; 5′ cloning site EcoRI (not destroyed); 3′ cloning site SacII (not destroyed)
  Sequencing primers: 5′ EGFP-C
Terms and licenses: Academic/Nonprofit Terms; Industry Terms: Not Available to Industry
How to cite: pEGFP-TRAIL was a gift from Bingliang Fang (Addgene plasmid # 10953 ; http://n2t.net/addgene:10953 ; RRID:Addgene_10953)
