[The description below was written by a language model from this plasmid's Addgene catalogue record and pLannotate feature annotations shown in this document.]
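Description:
pEGFP-TRAIL is a mammalian expression plasmid built on the pEGFP-C3 backbone, carrying human TRAIL (TNFSF10, also called APO2L), the tumor necrosis factor-related apoptosis-inducing ligand, fused to the C-terminus of EGFP. The insert, recorded as about 836 bp with no mutations, was cloned between the EcoRI and SacII sites of the multiple cloning site, both of which remain intact. In the annotated 5.6 kb depositor sequence, the human cytomegalovirus immediate-early enhancer and promoter drive the EGFP coding sequence. This is followed by a short remnant of the polylinker, the TNFSF10 open reading frame, and an SV40 polyadenylation signal. The product is therefore expected to be a constitutively expressed GFP-TRAIL fusion protein whose presence in transfected cells can be followed by green fluorescence.

The plasmid is propagated in E. coli at high copy number from a ColE1/pUC-type origin, and it also carries an f1 phage origin. A single Tn5 aminoglycoside phosphotransferase gene (NeoR/KanR) serves both hosts. A bacterial bla-type promoter expresses it for kanamycin selection in bacteria, while the adjacent SV40 enhancer/early promoter and an HSV TK poly(A) signal allow G418 selection in mammalian cells. The short annotated fragments of SV40 large T antigen, ble and the bGH poly(A) signal appear to be partial matches within backbone sequence rather than functional elements.

TRAIL is a cytokine that induces apoptosis through its death receptors. The associated publication concerns the antitumor activity and bystander effects of the TRAIL gene, so the construct fits studies that express a fluorescently marked TRAIL in tumor cells and track the expressing cells while assessing cell killing.
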