Features (pLannotate 1.2.2; 16 found; start..end, strand, type, name):
     61..364     +  enhancer       CMV enhancer: human cytomegalovirus immediate early enhancer
    365..568     +  promoter       CMV promoter: human cytomegalovirus (CMV) immediate early promoter
    613..1329    +  CDS            EGFP: EGFP is a basic (constitutively fluorescent) green fluorescent protein published in 1996, derived from Aequorea victoria. It is reported to be a rapidly-maturing weak dimer with moderate acid sensitivity.
   1331..1360    +  misc_feature   MCS (fragment): multiple cloning site
   1387..2229    +  CDS            TNFSF10 (sequence withheld): TNF10_HUMAN - Also known as APO2L, TRAIL. Experimental evidence at protein level: Swiss-Prot protein existence level 1. Cytokine that binds to TNFRSF10A/TRAILR1, TNFRSF10B/TRAILR2, TNFRSF10C/TRAILR3, TNFRSF10D/TRAILR4 and possibly also to TNFRSF11B/OPG (PubMed:26457518, PubMed:10549288). Induces apoptosis. Its activity may be modulated by binding to the decoy receptors TNFRSF10C/TRAILR3, TNFRSF10D/TRAILR4 and TNFRSF11B/OPG that cannot induce apoptosis. From Homo sapiens (Human).
   2254..2276    +  misc_feature   MCS (fragment): multiple cloning site
   2288..2372    +  CDS            large T antigen (fragment): large T antigen from SV40 (simian virus 40)
   2395..2516    +  polyA_signal   SV40 poly(A) signal: SV40 polyadenylation signal
   2550..2978    -  rep_origin     f1 ori (sequence partly withheld): f1 bacteriophage origin of replication; arrow indicates direction of (+) strand synthesis
   3005..3109    +  promoter       AmpR promoter: bla
   3111..3468    +  promoter       SV40 promoter: SV40 enhancer and early promoter
   3503..4297    +  CDS            NeoR/KanR: aminoglycoside phosphotransferase from Tn5; aph(3')-II (or nptII); confers resistance to neomycin, kanamycin, and G418 (Geneticin®)
   4318..4470    +  CDS            ble (fragment): BLE_KLEPN - Experimental evidence at protein level: Swiss-Prot protein existence level 1. Binding protein with a strong affinity to the bleomycin family of antibiotics. Binds to CL990; an antimitotic-antibiotic compound. From Klebsiella pneumoniae.
   4529..4576    +  polyA_signal   HSV TK poly(A) signal: herpes simplex virus thymidine kinase polyadenylation signal (Cole and Stacy, 1985)
   4667..4683    -  polyA_signal   bGH poly(A) signal (fragment): bovine growth hormone polyadenylation signal
   4905..5493    +  rep_origin     ori: high-copy-number ColE1/pMB1/pBR322/pUC origin of replication
>Addgene plasmid #10953 | pEGFP-TRAIL | depositor full sequence | sequence record 6819 | Author sequence
TAGTTATTAATAGTAATCAATTACGGGGTCATTAGTTCATAGCCCATATATGGAGTTCCGCGTTACATAA
CTTACGGTAAATGGCCCGCCTGGCTGACCGCCCAACGACCCCCGCCCATTGACGTCAATAATGACGTATG
TTCCCATAGTAACGCCAATAGGGACTTTCCATTGACGTCAATGGGTGGAGTATTTACGGTAAACTGCCCA
CTTGGCAGTACATCAAGTGTATCATATGCCAAGTACGCCCCCTATTGACGTCAATGACGGTAAATGGCCC
GCCTGGCATTATGCCCAGTACATGACCTTATGGGACTTTCCTACTTGGCAGTACATCTACGTATTAGTCA
TCGCTATTACCATGGTGATGCGGTTTTGGCAGTACATCAATGGGCGTGGATAGCGGTTTGACTCACGGGG
ATTTCCAAGTCTCCACCCCATTGACGTCAATGGGAGTTTGTTTTGGCACCAAAATCAACGGGACTTTCCA
AAATGTCGTAACAACTCCGCCCCATTGACGCAAATGGGCGGTAGGCGTGTACGGTGGGAGGTCTATATAA
GCAGAGCTGGTTTAGTGAACCGTCAGATCCGCTAGCGCTACCGGTCGCCACCATGGTGAGCAAGGGCGAG
GAGCTGTTCACCGGGGTGGTGCCCATCCTGGTCGAGCTGGACGGCGACGTAAACGGCCACAAGTTCAGCG
TGTCCGGCGAGGGCGAGGGCGATGCCACCTACGGCAAGCTGACCCTGAAGTTCATCTGCACCACCGGCAA
GCTGCCCGTGCCCTGGCCCACCCTCGTGACCACCCTGACCTACGGCGTGCAGTGCTTCAGCCGCTACCCC
GACCACATGAAGCAGCACGACTTCTTCAAGTCCGCCATGCCCGAAGGCTACGTCCAGGAGCGCACCATCT
TCTTCAAGGACGACGGCAACTACAAGACCCGCGCCGAGGTGAAGTTCGAGGGCGACACCCTGGTGAACCG
CATCGAGCTGAAGGGCATCGACTTCAAGGAGGACGGCAACATCCTGGGGCACAAGCTGGAGTACAACTAC
AACAGCCACAACGTCTATATCATGGCCGACAAGCAGAAGAACGGCATCAAGGTGAACTTCAAGATCCGCC
ACAACATCGAGGACGGCAGCGTGCAGCTCGCCGACCACTACCAGCAGAACACCCCCATCGGCGACGGCCC
CGTGCTGCTGCCCGACAACCACTACCTGAGCACCCAGTCCGCCCTGAGCAAAGACCCCAACGAGAAGCGC
GATCACATGGTCCTGCTGGAGTTCGTGACCGCCGCCGGGATCACTCTCGGCATGGACGAGCTGTACAAGT
ACTCAGATCTCGAGCTCAAGCTTCGAATTCCTGCAGCCCGGCGAAGGAGGGCCACC
[843 nt withheld, positions 1387-2229]
TAAGCTAGTTCTAGAGCGGCCGCCACCGCGGGCCCGGGATCCACCGGATCTAGATAACTGATCATAATCA
GCCATACCACATTTGTAGAGGTTTTACTTGCTTTAAAAAACCTCCCACACCTCCCCCTGAACCTGAAACA
TAAAATGAATGCAATTGTTGTTGTTAACTTGTTTATTGCAGCTTATAATGGTTACAAATAAAGCAATAGC
ATCACAAATTTCACAAATAAAGCATTTTTTTCACTGCATTCTAGTTGTGGTTTGTCCAAACTCATCAATG
TATCTTAACGCGTAAATTGTAAGCGTTAATATTTTGTTAAAATTCGCGTTAAATTTTTGTTAAATCAGCT
CATTTTTTAACCAATAGGCCGAAATCGGCAAAATCCCTTATAAATCAAAAGAATAGACCGAGATAGGGT
[37 nt withheld, positions 2649-2685]
AAAGAACGTGGACTCCAACGTCAAAGG
[49 nt withheld, positions 2713-2761]
T
[91 nt withheld, positions 2763-2853]
G
[124 nt withheld, positions 2855-2978]
CAGGTGGCACTTTTCGGGGAAATGTGCGCGGAACCCCTATTTGTTTATTTTTCTAAATACATTCAAATAT
GTATCCGCTCATGAGACAATAACCCTGATAAATGCTTCAATAATATTGAAAAAGGAAGAGTCCTGAGGCG
GAAAGAACCAGCTGTGGAATGTGTGTCAGTTAGGGTGTGGAAAGTCCCCAGGCTCCCCAGCAGGCAGAAG
TATGCAAAGCATGCATCTCAATTAGTCAGCAACCAGGTGTGGAAAGTCCCCAGGCTCCCCAGCAGGCAGA
AGTATGCAAAGCATGCATCTCAATTAGTCAGCAACCATAGTCCCGCCCCTAACTCCGCCCATCCCGCCCC
TAACTCCGCCCAGTTCCGCCCATTCTCCGCCCCATGGCTGACTAATTTTTTTTATTTATGCAGAGGCCGA
GGCCGCCTCGGCCTCTGAGCTATTCCAGAAGTAGTGAGGAGGCTTTTTTGGAGGCCTAGGCTTTTGCAAA
GATCGATCAAGAGACAGGATGAGGATCGTTTCGCATGATTGAACAAGATGGATTGCACGCAGGTTCTCCG
GCCGCTTGGGTGGAGAGGCTATTCGGCTATGACTGGGCACAACAGACAATCGGCTGCTCTGATGCCGCCG
TGTTCCGGCTGTCAGCGCAGGGGCGCCCGGTTCTTTTTGTCAAGACCGACCTGTCCGGTGCCCTGAATGA
ACTGCAAGACGAGGCAGCGCGGCTATCGTGGCTGGCCACGACGGGCGTTCCTTGCGCAGCTGTGCTCGAC
GTTGTCACTGAAGCGGGAAGGGACTGGCTGCTATTGGGCGAAGTGCCGGGGCAGGATCTCCTGTCATCTC
ACCTTGCTCCTGCCGAGAAAGTATCCATCATGGCTGATGCAATGCGGCGGCTGCATACGCTTGATCCGGC
TACCTGCCCATTCGACCACCAAGCGAAACATCGCATCGAGCGAGCACGTACTCGGATGGAAGCCGGTCTT
GTCGATCAGGATGATCTGGACGAAGAGCATCAGGGGCTCGCGCCAGCCGAACTGTTCGCCAGGCTCAAGG
CGAGCATGCCCGACGGCGAGGATCTCGTCGTGACCCATGGCGATGCCTGCTTGCCGAATATCATGGTGGA
AAATGGCCGCTTTTCTGGATTCATCGACTGTGGCCGGCTGGGTGTGGCGGACCGCTATCAGGACATAGCG
TTGGCTACCCGTGATATTGCTGAAGAGCTTGGCGGCGAATGGGCTGACCGCTTCCTCGTGCTTTACGGTA
TCGCCGCTCCCGATTCGCAGCGCATCGCCTTCTATCGCCTTCTTGACGAGTTCTTCTGAGCGGGACTCTG
GGGTTCGAAATGACCGACCAAGCGACGCCCAACCTGCCATCACGAGATTTCGATTCCACCGCCGCCTTCT
ATGAAAGGTTGGGCTTCGGAATCGTTTTCCGGGACGCCGGCTGGATGATCCTCCAGCGCGGGGATCTCAT
GCTGGAGTTCTTCGCCCACCCTAGGGGGAGGCTAACTGAAACACGGAAGGAGACAATACCGGAAGGAACC
CGCGCTATGACGGCAATAAAAAGACAGAATAAAACGCACGGTGTTGGGTCGTTTGTTCATAAACGCGGGG
TTCGGTCCCAGGGCTGGCACTCTGTCGATACCCCACCGAGACCCCATTGGGGCCAATACGCCCGCGTTTC
TTCCTTTTCCCCACCCCACCCCCCAAGTTCGGGTGAAGGCCCAGGGCTCGCAGCCAACGTCGGGGCGGCA
GGCCCTGCCATAGCCTCAGGTTACTCATATATACTTTAGATTGATTTAAAACTTCATTTTTAATTTAAAA
GGATCTAGGTGAAGATCCTTTTTGATAATCTCATGACCAAAATCCCTTAACGTGAGTTTTCGTTCCACTG
AGCGTCAGACCCCGTAGAAAAGATCAAAGGATCTTCTTGAGATCCTTTTTTTCTGCGCGTAATCTGCTGC
TTGCAAACAAAAAAACCACCGCTACCAGCGGTGGTTTGTTTGCCGGATCAAGAGCTACCAACTCTTTTTC
CGAAGGTAACTGGCTTCAGCAGAGCGCAGATACCAAATACTGTCCTTCTAGTGTAGCCGTAGTTAGGCCA
CCACTTCAAGAACTCTGTAGCACCGCCTACATACCTCGCTCTGCTAATCCTGTTACCAGTGGCTGCTGCC
AGTGGCGATAAGTCGTGTCTTACCGGGTTGGACTCAAGACGATAGTTACCGGATAAGGCGCAGCGGTCGG
GCTGAACGGGGGGTTCGTGCACACAGCCCAGCTTGGAGCGAACGACCTACACCGAACTGAGATACCTACA
GCGTGAGCTATGAGAAAGCGCCACGCTTCCCGAAGGGAGAAAGGCGGACAGGTATCCGGTAAGCGGCAGG
GTCGGAACAGGAGAGCGCACGAGGGAGCTTCCAGGGGGAAACGCCTGGTATCTTTATAGTCCTGTCGGGT
TTCGCCACCTCTGACTTGAGCGTCGATTTTTGTGATGCTCGTCAGGGGGGCGGAGCCTATGGAAAAACGC
CAGCAACGCGGCCTTTTTACGGTTCCTGGCCTTTTGCTGGCCTTTTGCTCACATGTTCTTTCCTGCGTTA
TCCCCTGATTCTGTGGATAACCGTATTACCGCCATGCAT
