>Addgene plasmid #10953 | pEGFP-TRAIL | addgene partial sequence | sequence record 113745 | CMV-F 5'-CGCAAATGGGCGGTAGGCGTG-3'
CTATATAAGCAGAGCTGGTTTAGTGAACCGTCAGATCCGCTAGCGCTACCGGTCGCCACCATGGTGAGCA
AGGGCGAGGAGCTGTTCACCGGGGTGGTGCCCATCCTGGTCGAGCTGGACGGCGACGTAAACGGCCACAA
GTTCAGCGTGTCCGGCGAGGGCGAGGGCGATGCCACCTACGGCAAGCTGACCCTGAAGTTCATCTGCACC
ACCGGCAAGCTGCCCGTGCCCTGGCCCACCCTCGTGACCACCCTGACCTACGGCGTGCAGTGCTTCAGCC
GCTACCCCGACCACATGAAGCAGCACGACTTCTTCAAGTCCGCCATGCCCGAAGGCTACGTCCAGGAGCG
CACCATCTTCTTCAAGGACGACGGCAACTACAAGACCCGCGCCGAGGTGAAGTTCGAGGGCGACACCCTG
GTGAACCGCATCGAGCTGAAGGGCATCGACTTCAAGGAGGACGGCAACATCCTGGGGCACAAGCTGGAGT
ACAACTACAACAGCCACAACGTCTATATCATGGCCGACAAGCAGAAGAACGGCATCAAGGTGAACTTCAA
GATCCGCCACAACATCGAGGACGGCAGCGTGCAGCTCGCCGACCACTACCAGCAGAACACCCCCATCGGC
GACGGCCCCGTGCTGCTGCCCGACAACCACTACCTGAGCACCCAGTCCGCCCTAAGCAAAGACCCCAACG
AGAAGCGCGATCACATGGTCCTGCTGGAGTTCGTGACCGCCGCCGGGATCACTCTCGGCATGGACGAGCT
GTACAAGTACTCAGATCTCGAGCTCAAGCTTCGAATTCCTGCAGCCCGGCGAAGGAGGGCCACCATGGCT
[194 nt withheld, positions 841-1034]
