>Addgene plasmid #10953 | pEGFP-TRAIL | addgene partial sequence | sequence record 113746 | SV40pA-R 5'-GAAATTTGTGATGCTATTGC-3'
TTATAAGCTGCAATAAACAAGTTAACAACAACAATTGCATTCATTTTATGTTTCAGGTTCAGGGGGAGGT
GTGGGAGGTTTTTTAAAGCAAGTAAAACCTCTACAAATGTGGTATGGCTGATTATGATCAGTTATCTAGA
TCCGGTGGATCCCGGGCCCGCGGTGGCGGCCGCTCTAGAACTAGCTTA
[823 nt withheld, positions 189-1011]
